Addgene plasmid #188967: pT-GFP-rG1
Purpose: IPTG inducible GFP with sgRNA
Depositing lab: Seung-Goo Lee. Depositing organization: Korea Research Institute of Bioscience and Biotechnology. Publication: CRISPRi-based programmable logic inverter cascade for antibiotic-free selection and maintenance of multiple plasmids. Kim SK, Kim H, Woo SG, Kim TH, Rha E, Kwon KK, Lee H, Lee SG, Lee DH. Nucleic Acids Res. 2022 Dec 9;50(22):13155-13171. doi: 10.1093/nar/gkac1104. PubMed 36511859.
Backbone
  Vector backbone: pTrc99A
  Backbone size w/o insert (bp): 4124
  Total vector size (bp): 5194
  Vector type: Bacterial Expression, Synthetic Biology
Growth in bacteria
  Bacterial resistance: Ampicillin, 100 μg/mL
  Growth temperature: 37°C
  Growth strain: DH5alpha
  Copy number: High Copy
Gene/Insert 1
  Gene/Insert name: GFP
  Species: Synthetic
  Insert size (bp): 1070
  Promoter: Ptrc
  Cloning method: Gibson Cloning
  Sequencing primers: 5′ tatggctgtgcaggtcgtaa; 3′ gagaccccacactaccatcg
Gene/Insert 2
  Gene/Insert name: sgRNA: agtggaaaacaatgcgaccgactagt
Terms and licenses: Academic/Nonprofit Terms; Industry Terms: Not Available to Industry
How to cite: pT-GFP-rG1 was a gift from Seung-Goo Lee (Addgene plasmid # 188967 ; http://n2t.net/addgene:188967 ; RRID:Addgene_188967)
