[The description below was written by a language model from this plasmid's Addgene catalogue record and pLannotate feature annotations shown in this document.]
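Description:
pT-GFP-rG1 is a 5.2 kb bacterial expression and synthetic-biology plasmid built on the pTrc99A backbone for use in E. coli. It replicates from a high-copy ColE1/pMB1-type origin (a bom site and only a fragment of rop remain) and is selected with ampicillin through the β-lactamase gene under its native promoter. The backbone also carries lacI driven by the lacIq promoter, so the plasmid supplies its own lac repressor.

The payload consists of two transcription units placed in tandem. In the first, the hybrid trc promoter and its adjacent lac operator control a superfolder GFP coding sequence, which the annotation shows is followed by a partial match to Strep-Tag II. Transcription is stopped by rrnB T1 and T7Te terminators. Repressor binding keeps this unit off until IPTG is added, giving inducible green fluorescence as a readout. Immediately downstream, the strong constitutive J23119(SpeI) promoter drives a single guide RNA made up of a spacer and the Streptococcus pyogenes Cas9 gRNA scaffold, followed by the backbone's 5S rRNA and rrnB T1/T2 terminator region. The record gives the guide sequence but does not name its target. No Cas9 or dCas9 gene is annotated, so the nuclease or repressor protein must come from the host strain or another plasmid.

The associated publication describes CRISPRi-based logic inverter cascades for antibiotic-free selection and maintenance of multiple plasmids. This suggests that the sgRNA acts as a plasmid-borne repressing signal in such a circuit, with GFP as the model cargo, although the record itself states the purpose only as IPTG-inducible GFP with an sgRNA.
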