Features (pLannotate 1.2.2; 22 found; start..end, strand, type, name):
      3..20      +  promoter       tet promoter (fragment): E. coli promoter for tetracycline efflux protein gene
     16..117     -  CDS            yciV (fragment): RNAAM_ECOLI - Also known as trpH From Escherichia coli (strain K12).
    193..222     +  promoter       trc promoter: strong E. coli promoter; hybrid between the trp and lac UV5 promoters
    230..246     +  protein_bind   lac operator: The lac repressor binds to the lac operator to inhibit transcription in E. coli. This inhibition can be relieved by adding lactose or isopropyl-β-D-thiogalactopyranoside (IPTG). lac repressor encoded by lacI
    268..957     +  CDS            Superfolder GFP: Superfolder GFP is a basic (constitutively fluorescent) green fluorescent protein published in 2005, derived from Aequorea victoria. It is reported to be a very rapidly-maturing weak dimer.
    958..980     +  CDS            Strep-Tag II (fragment): peptide that binds Strep-Tactin®, an engineered form of streptavidin
    985..1001    +  misc_feature   MCS (fragment): pUC18/19 multiple cloning site
   1019..1090    +  terminator     rrnB T1 terminator: transcription terminator T1 from the E. coli rrnB gene
   1106..1133    +  terminator     T7Te terminator: phage T7 early transcription terminator
   1183..1217    +  promoter       J23119(SpeI) promoter: bacterial promoter (Registry of Standard Biological Parts BBa J23119) modified to end with an SpeI site
   1238..1313    +  misc_RNA       gRNA scaffold: guide RNA scaffold for the Streptococcus pyogenes CRISPR/Cas9 system
   1329..1345    +  misc_feature   MCS (fragment): pUC18/19 multiple cloning site
   1429..1544    +  ncRNA          5S rRNA: Accession: RF00001 - 5S ribosomal RNA
   1548..1634    +  terminator     rrnB T1 terminator: Escherichia coli rrnB; transcription terminator T1 from the E. coli rrnB gene
   1726..1753    +  terminator     rrnB T2 terminator: transcription terminator T2 from the E. coli rrnB gene
   1772..1863    +  promoter       AmpR promoter: bla
   1864..2724    +  CDS            AmpR: β-lactamase; bla; confers resistance to ampicillin, carbenicillin, and related antibiotics
   2895..3483    +  rep_origin     ori: high-copy-number ColE1/pMB1/pBR322/pUC origin of replication
   3669..3809    -  misc_feature   bom: basis of mobility region from pBR322
   3911..3951    -  CDS            rop (fragment): Rop protein, which maintains plasmids at low copy number; rop
   3995..4072    +  promoter       lacIq promoter: lacI (mutant); In the lacIq allele, a single base change in the promoter boosts expression of the lacI gene about 10-fold.
   4073..5155    +  CDS            lacI: lac repressor; lacI; The lac repressor binds to the lac operator to inhibit transcription in E. coli. This inhibition can be relieved by adding lactose or isopropyl-β-D-thiogalactopyranoside (IPTG).
>Addgene plasmid #188967 | pT-GFP-rG1 | addgene full sequence | sequence record 371818 | Addgene NGS Result
GTTTGACAGCTTATCATCGACTGCACGGTGCACCAATGCTTCTGGCGTCAGGCAGCCATCGGAAGCTGTG
GTATGGCTGTGCAGGTCGTAAATCACTGCATAATTCGTGTCGCTCAAGGCGCACTCCCGTTCTGGATAAT
GTTTTTTGCGCCGACATCATAACGGTTCTGGCAAATATTCTGAAATGAGCTGTTGACAATTAATCATCCG
GCTCGTATAATGTGTGGAATTGTGAGCGGATAACAATTTCACACAGGAGGTTAAACCATGAGCAAAGGTG
AAGAACTGTTTACCGGCGTTGTGCCGATTCTGGTGGAACTGGATGGCGATGTGAACGGTCACAAATTCAG
CGTGCGTGGTGAAGGTGAAGGCGATGCCACGATTGGCAAACTGACGCTGAAATTTATCTGCACCACCGGC
AAACTGCCGGTGCCGTGGCCGACGCTGGTGACCACCCTGACCTATGGCGTTCAGTGTTTTAGTCGCTATC
CGGATCACATGAAACGTCACGATTTCTTTAAATCTGCAATGCCGGAAGGCTATGTGCAGGAACGTACGAT
TAGCTTTAAAGATGATGGCAAATATAAAACGCGCGCCGTTGTGAAATTTGAAGGCGATACCCTGGTGAAC
CGCATTGAACTGAAAGGCACGGATTTTAAAGAAGATGGCAATATCCTGGGCCATAAACTGGAATACAACT
TTAATAGCCATAATGTTTATATTACGGCGGATAAACAGAAAAATGGCATCAAAGCGAATTTTACCGTTCG
CCATAACGTTGAAGATGGCAGTGTGCAGCTGGCAGATCATTATCAGCAGAATACCCCGATTGGTGATGGT
CCGGTGCTGCTGCCGGATAATCATTATCTGAGCACGCAGACCGTTCTGTCTAAAGATCCGAACGAAAAAC
GGGACCACATGGTTCTGCACGAATATGTGAATGCGGCAGGTATTACGTGGAGCCATCCGCAGTTCGAAAA
ATAATCTAGAGTCGACCTGCATAAGGATCTCCAGGCATCAAATAAAACGAAAGGCTCAGTCGAAAGACTG
GGCCTTTCGTTTTATCTGTTGTTTGTCGGTGAACGCTCTCTACTAGAGTCACACTGGCTCACCTTCGGGT
GGGCCTTTCTGCGTTTATACCTAGGGATATATTCCGCTTCCTCGGCGACCGGTTAAAGATCTTTGACAGC
TAGCTCAGTCCTAGGTATAATACTAGTCGGTCGCATTGTTTTCCACTGTTTTAGAGCTAGAAATAGCAAG
TTAAAATAAGGCTAGTCCGTTATCAACTTGAAAAAGTGGCACCGAGTCGGTGCTTTTTTTGACCCGGGTG
CAGGCATGCAAGCTTGGCTGTTTTGGCGGATGAGAGAAGATTTTCAGCCTGATACAGATTAAATCAGAAC
GCAGAAGCGGTCTGATAAAACAGAATTTGCCTGGCGGCAGTAGCGCGGTGGTCCCACCTGACCCCATGCC
GAACTCAGAAGTGAAACGCCGTAGCGCCGATGGTAGTGTGGGGTCTCCCCATGCGAGAGTAGGGAACTGC
CAGGCATCAAATAAAACGAAAGGCTCAGTCGAAAGACTGGGCCTTTCGTTTTATCTGTTGTTTGTCGGTG
AACGCTCTCCTGAGTAGGACAAATCCGCCGGGAGCGGATTTGAACGTTGCGAAGCAACGGCCCGGAGGGT
GGCGGGCAGGACGCCCGCCATAAACTGCCAGGCATCAAATTAAGCAGAAGGCCATCCTGACGGATGGCCT
TTTTGCGTTTCTACAAACTCTTTTGTTTATTTTTCTAAATACATTCAAATATGTATCCGCTCATGAGACA
ATAACCCTGATAAATGCTTCAATAATATTGAAAAAGGAAGAGTATGAGTATTCAACATTTCCGTGTCGCC
CTTATTCCCTTTTTTGCGGCATTTTGCCTTCCTGTTTTTGCTCACCCAGAAACGCTGGTGAAAGTAAAAG
ATGCTGAAGATCAGTTGGGTGCACGAGTGGGTTACATCGAACTGGATCTCAACAGCGGTAAGATCCTTGA
GAGTTTTCGCCCCGAAGAACGTTTTCCAATGATGAGCACTTTTAAAGTTCTGCTATGTGGCGCGGTATTA
TCCCGTGTTGACGCCGGGCAAGAGCAACTCGGTCGCCGCATACACTATTCTCAGAATGACTTGGTTGAGT
ACTCACCAGTCACAGAAAAGCATCTTACGGATGGCATGACAGTAAGAGAATTATGCAGTGCTGCCATAAC
CATGAGTGATAACACTGCGGCCAACTTACTTCTGACAACGATCGGAGGACCGAAGGAGCTAACCGCTTTT
TTGCACAACATGGGGGATCATGTAACTCGCCTTGATCGTTGGGAACCGGAGCTGAATGAAGCCATACCAA
ACGACGAGCGTGACACCACGATGCCTGTAGCAATGGCAACAACGTTGCGCAAACTATTAACTGGCGAACT
ACTTACTCTAGCTTCCCGGCAACAATTAATAGACTGGATGGAGGCGGATAAAGTTGCAGGACCACTTCTG
CGCTCGGCCCTTCCGGCTGGCTGGTTTATTGCTGATAAATCTGGAGCCGGTGAGCGTGGGTCTCGCGGTA
TCATTGCAGCACTGGGGCCAGATGGTAAGCCCTCCCGTATCGTAGTTATCTACACGACGGGGAGTCAGGC
AACTATGGATGAACGAAATAGACAGATCGCTGAGATAGGTGCCTCACTGATTAAGCATTGGTAACTGTCA
GACCAAGTTTACTCATATATACTTTAGATTGATTTAAAACTTCATTTTTAATTTAAAAGGATCTAGGTGA
AGATCCTTTTTGATAATCTCATGACCAAAATCCCTTAACGTGAGTTTTCGTTCCACTGAGCGTCAGACCC
CGTAGAAAAGATCAAAGGATCTTCTTGAGATCCTTTTTTTCTGCGCGTAATCTGCTGCTTGCAAACAAAA
AAACCACCGCTACCAGCGGTGGTTTGTTTGCCGGATCAAGAGCTACCAACTCTTTTTCCGAAGGTAACTG
GCTTCAGCAGAGCGCAGATACCAAATACTGTCCTTCTAGTGTAGCCGTAGTTAGGCCACCACTTCAAGAA
CTCTGTAGCACCGCCTACATACCTCGCTCTGCTAATCCTGTTACCAGTGGCTGCTGCCAGTGGCGATAAG
TCGTGTCTTACCGGGTTGGACTCAAGACGATAGTTACCGGATAAGGCGCAGCGGTCGGGCTGAACGGGGG
GTTCGTGCACACAGCCCAGCTTGGAGCGAACGACCTACACCGAACTGAGATACCTACAGCGTGAGCTATG
AGAAAGCGCCACGCTTCCCGAAGGGAGAAAGGCGGACAGGTATCCGGTAAGCGGCAGGGTCGGAACAGGA
GAGCGCACGAGGGAGCTTCCAGGGGGAAACGCCTGGTATCTTTATAGTCCTGTCGGGTTTCGCCACCTCT
GACTTGAGCGTCGATTTTTGTGATGCTCGTCAGGGGGGCGGAGCCTATGGAAAAACGCCAGCAACGCGGC
CTTTTTACGGTTCCTGGCCTTTTGCTGGCCTTTTGCTCACATGTTCTTTCCTGCGTTATCCCCTGATTCT
GTGGATAACCGTATTACCGCCTTTGAGTGAGCTGATACCGCTCGCCGCAGCCGAACGACCGAGCGCAGCG
AGTCAGTGAGCGAGGAAGCGGAAGAGCGCCTGATGCGGTATTTTCTCCTTACGCATCTGTGCGGTATTTC
ACACCGCATATGGTGCACTCTCAGTACAATCTGCTCTGATGCCGCATAGTTAAGCCAGTATACACTCCGC
TATCGCTACGTGACTGGGTCATGGCTGCGCCCCGACACCCGCCAACACCCGCTGACGCGCCCTGACGGGC
TTGTCTGCTCCCGGCATCCGCTTACAGACAAGCTGTGACCGTCTCCGGGAGCTGCATGTGTCAGAGGTTT
TCACCGTCATCACCGAAACGCGCGAGGCAGCAGATCAATTCGCGCGCGAAGGCGAAGCGGCATGCATTTA
CGTTGACACCATCGAATGGTGCAAAACCTTTCGCGGTATGGCATGATAGCGCCCGGAAGAGAGTCAATTC
AGGGTGGTGAATGTGAAACCAGTAACGTTATACGATGTCGCAGAGTATGCCGGTGTCTCTTATCAGACCG
TTTCCCGCGTGGTGAACCAGGCCAGCCACGTTTCTGCGAAAACGCGGGAAAAAGTGGAAGCGGCGATGGC
GGAGCTGAATTACATTCCCAACCGCGTGGCACAACAACTGGCGGGCAAACAGTCGTTGCTGATTGGCGTT
GCCACCTCCAGTCTGGCCCTGCACGCGCCGTCGCAAATTGTCGCGGCGATTAAATCTCGCGCCGATCAAC
TGGGTGCCAGCGTGGTGGTGTCGATGGTAGAACGAAGCGGCGTCGAAGCCTGTAAAGCGGCGGTGCACAA
TCTTCTCGCGCAACGCGTCAGTGGGCTGATCATTAACTATCCGCTGGATGACCAGGATGCCATTGCTGTG
GAAGCTGCCTGCACTAATGTTCCGGCGTTATTTCTTGATGTCTCTGACCAGACACCCATCAACAGTATTA
TTTTCTCCCATGAAGACGGTACGCGACTGGGCGTGGAGCATCTGGTCGCATTGGGTCACCAGCAAATCGC
GCTGTTAGCGGGCCCATTAAGTTCTGTCTCGGCGCGTCTGCGTCTGGCTGGCTGGCATAAATATCTCACT
CGCAATCAAATTCAGCCGATAGCGGAACGGGAAGGCGACTGGAGTGCCATGTCCGGTTTTCAACAAACCA
TGCAAATGCTGAATGAGGGCATCGTTCCCACTGCGATGCTGGTTGCCAACGATCAGATGGCGCTGGGCGC
AATGCGCGCCATTACCGAGTCCGGGCTGCGCGTTGGTGCGGATATCTCGGTAGTGGGATACGACGATACC
GAAGACAGCTCATGTTATATCCCGCCGTTAACCACCATCAAACAGGATTTTCGCCTGCTGGGGCAAACCA
GCGTGGACCGCTTGCTGCAACTCTCTCAGGGCCAGGCGGTGAAGGGCAATCAGCTGTTGCCCGTCTCACT
GGTGAAAAGAAAAACCACCCTGGCGCCCAATACGCAAACCGCCTCTCCCCGCGCGTTGGCCGATTCATTA
ATGCAGCTGGCACGACAGGTTTCCCGACTGGAAAGCGGGCAGTGAGCGCAACGCAATTAATGTAAGTTAG
CGCGAATTGATCTG
